>Addgene plasmid #171821 | pLenti HsATP13A2 D962N | addgene full sequence | sequence record 337050 | Addgene NGS Result
ACTATTATCCCCATTTAACACAAGAGGAAACTGAGAGGGAAAGATGTTGAAGTAATTTTCCCACAATTAC
AGCATCCGTTAGTTACGACTCTATGATCTTCTGACACAAATTCCATTTACTCCTCACCCTATGACTCAGT
CGAATATATCAAAGTTATGGACATTATGCTAAGTAACAAATTACCCTTTTATATAGTAAATACTGAGTAG
ATTGAGAGAAGAAATTGTTTGCAAACCTGAATAGCTTCAAGAAGAAGAGAAGTGAGGATAAGAATAACAG
TTGTCATTTAACAAGTTTTAACAAGTAACTTGGTTAGAAAGGGATTCAAATGCATAAAGCAAGGGATAAA
TTTTTCTGGCAACAAGACTATACAATATAACCTTAAATATGACTTCAAATAATTGTTGGAACTTGATAAA
ACTAATTAAATATTATTGAAGATTATCAATATTATAAATGTAATTTACTTTTAAAAAGGGAACATAGAAA
TGTGTATCATTAGAGTAGAAAACAATCCTTATTATCACAATTTGTCAAAACAAGTTTGTTATTAACACAA
GTAGAATACTGCATTCAATTAAGTTGACTGCAGATTTTGTGTTTTGTTAAAATTAGAAAGAGATAACAAC
AATTTGAATTATTGAAAGTAACATGTAAATAGTTCTACATACGTTCTTTTGACATCTTGTTCAATCATTG
ATCGAAGTTCTTTATCTTGGAAGAATTTGTTCCAAAGACTCTGAAATAAGGAAAACAATCTATTATATAG
TCTCACACCTTTGTTTTACTTTTAGTGATTTCAATTTAATAATGTAAATGGTTAAAATTTATTCTTCTCT
GAGATCATTTCACATTGCAGATAGAAAACCTGAGACTGGGGTAATTTTTATTAAAATCTAATTTAATCTC
AGAAACACATCTTTATTCTAACATCAATTTTTCCAGTTTGATATTATCATATAAAGTCAGCCTTCCTCAT
CTGCAGGTTCCACAACAAAAATCCAACCAACTGTGGATCAAAAATATTGGGAAAAAATTAAAAATAGCAA
TACAACAATAAAAAAATACAAATCAGAAAAACAGCACAGTATAACAACTTTATTTAGCATTTACAATCTA
TTAGGTATTATAAGTAATCTAGCCAGATCCTCTACGCCGGACGCATCGTGGCCGGCATCACCGGCGCCAC
AGGTGCGGTTGCTGGCGCCTATATCGCCGACATCACCGATGGGGAAGATCGGGCTCGCCACTTCGGGCTC
ATGAGCGCTTGTTTCGGCGTGGGTATGGTGGCAGGCCCCGTGGCCGGGGGACTGTTGGGCGCCATCTCCT
TGCATGCACCATTCCTTGCGGCGGCGGTGCTCAACGGCCTCAACCTACTACTGGGCTGCTTCCTAATGCA
GGAGTCGCATAAGGGAGAGCGTCGAATGGTGCACTCTCAGTACAATCTGCTCTGATGCCGCATAGTTAAG
CCAGCCCCGACACCCGCCAACACCCGCTGACGCGCCCTGACGGGCTTGTCTGCTCCCGGCATCCGCTTAC
AGACAAGCTGTGACCGTCTCCGGGAGCTGCATGTGTCAGAGGTTTTCACCGTCATCACCGAAACGCGCGA
GACGAAAGGGCCTCGTGATACGCCTATTTTTATAGGTTAATGTCATGATAATAATGGTTTCTTAGACGTC
AGGTGGCACTTTTCGGGGAAATGTGCGCGGAACCCCTATTTGTTTATTTTTCTAAATACATTCAAATATG
TATCCGCTCATGAGACAATAACCCTGATAAATGCTTCAATAATATTGAAAAAGGAAGAGTATGAGTATTC
AACATTTCCGTGTCGCCCTTATTCCCTTTTTTGCGGCATTTTGCCTTCCTGTTTTTGCTCACCCAGAAAC
GCTGGTGAAAGTAAAAGATGCTGAAGATCAGTTGGGTGCACGAGTGGGTTACATCGAACTGGATCTCAAC
AGCGGTAAGATCCTTGAGAGTTTTCGCCCCGAAGAACGTTTTCCAATGATGAGCACTTTTAAAGTTCTGC
TATGTGGCGCGGTATTATCCCGTATTGACGCCGGGCAAGAGCAACTCGGTCGCCGCATACACTATTCTCA
GAATGACTTGGTTGAGTACTCACCAGTCACAGAAAAGCATCTTACGGATGGCATGACAGTAAGAGAATTA
TGCAGTGCTGCCATAACCATGAGTGATAACACTGCGGCCAACTTACTTCTGACAACGATCGGAGGACCGA
AGGAGCTAACCGCTTTTTTGCACAACATGGGGGATCATGTAACTCGCCTTGATCGTTGGGAACCGGAGCT
GAATGAAGCCATACCAAACGACGAGCGTGACACCACGATGCCTGTAGCAATGGCAACAACGTTGCGCAAA
CTATTAACTGGCGAACTACTTACTCTAGCTTCCCGGCAACAATTAATAGACTGGATGGAGGCGGATAAAG
TTGCAGGACCACTTCTGCGCTCGGCCCTTCCGGCTGGCTGGTTTATTGCTGATAAATCTGGAGCCGGTGA
GCGTGGGTCTCGCGGTATCATTGCAGCACTGGGGCCAGATGGTAAGCCCTCCCGTATCGTAGTTATCTAC
ACGACGGGGAGTCAGGCAACTATGGATGAACGAAATAGACAGATCGCTGAGATAGGTGCCTCACTGATTA
AGCATTGGTAACTGTCAGACCAAGTTTACTCATATATACTTTAGATTGATTTAAAACTTCATTTTTAATT
TAAAAGGATCTAGGTGAAGATCCTTTTTGATAATCTCATGACCAAAATCCCTTAACGTGAGTTTTCGTTC
CACTGAGCGTCAGACCCCGTAGAAAAGATCAAAGGATCTTCTTGAGATCCTTTTTTTCTGCGCGTAATCT
GCTGCTTGCAAACAAAAAAACCACCGCTACCAGCGGTGGTTTGTTTGCCGGATCAAGAGCTACCAACTCT
TTTTCCGAAGGTAACTGGCTTCAGCAGAGCGCAGATACCAAATACTGTTCTTCTAGTGTAGCCGTAGTTA
GGCCACCACTTCAAGAACTCTGTAGCACCGCCTACATACCTCGCTCTGCTAATCCTGTTACCAGTGGCTG
CTGCCAGTGGCGATAAGTCGTGTCTTACCGGGTTGGACTCAAGACGATAGTTACCGGATAAGGCGCAGCG
GTCGGGCTGAACGGGGGGTTCGTGCACACAGCCCAGCTTGGAGCGAACGACCTACACCGAACTGAGATAC
CTACAGCGTGAGCTATGAGAAAGCGCCACGCTTCCCGAAGGGAGAAAGGCGGACAGGTATCCGGTAAGCG
GCAGGGTCGGAACAGGAGAGCGCACGAGGGAGCTTCCAGGGGGAAACGCCTGGTATCTTTATAGTCCTGT
CGGGTTTCGCCACCTCTGACTTGAGCGTCGATTTTTGTGATGCTCGTCAGGGGGGCGGAGCCTATGGAAA
AACGCCAGCAACGCGGCCTTTTTACGGTTCCTGGCCTTTTGCTGGCCTTTTGCTCACATGTTCTTTCCTG
CGTTATCCCCTGATTCTGTGGATAACCGTATTACCGCCTTTGAGTGAGCTGATACCGCTCGCCGCAGCCG
AACGACCGAGCGCAGCGAGTCAGTGAGCGAGGAAGCGGAAGAGCGCCCAATACGCAAACCGCCTCTCCCC
GCGCGTTGGCCGATTCATTAATGCAGCTGTGGAATGTGTGTCAGTTAGGGTGTGGAAAGTCCCCAGGCTC
CCCAGCAGGCAGAAGTATGCAAAGCATGCATCTCAATTAGTCAGCAACCAGGTGTGGAAAGTCCCCAGGC
TCCCCAGCAGGCAGAAGTATGCAAAGCATGCATCTCAATTAGTCAGCAACCATAGTCCCGCCCCTAACTC
CGCCCATCCCGCCCCTAACTCCGCCCAGTTCCGCCCATTCTCCGCCCCATGGCTGACTAATTTTTTTTAT
TTATGCAGAGGCCGAGGCCGCCTCGGCCTCTGAGCTATTCCAGAAGTAGTGAGGAGGCTTTTTTGGAGGC
CTAGGCTTTTGCAAAAAGCTTGGACACAAGACAGGCTTGCGAGATATGTTTGAGAATACCACTTTATCCC
GCGTCAGGGAGAGGCAGTGCGTAAAAAGACGCGGACTCATGTGAAATACTGGTTTTTAGTGCGCCAGATC
TCTATAATCTCGCGCAACCTATTTTCCCCTCGAACACTTTTTAAGCCGTAGATAAACAGGCTGGGACACT
TCACATGAGCGAAAAATACATCGTCACCTGGGACATGTTGCAGATCCATGCACGTAAACTCGCAAGCCGA
CTGATGCCTTCTGAACAATGGAAAGGCATTATTGCCGTAAGCCGTGGCGGTCTGTACCGGGTGCGTTACT
GGCGCGTGAACTGGGTATTCGTCATGTCGATACCGTTTGTATTTCCAGCTACGATCACGACAACCAGCGC
GAGCTTAAAGTGCTGAAACGCGCAGAAGGCGATGGCGAAGGCTTCATCGTTATTGATGACCTGGTGGATA
CCGGTGGTACTGCGGTTGCGATTCGTGAAATGTATCCAAAAGCGCACTTTGTCACCATCTTCGCAAAACC
GGCTGGTCGTCCGCTGGTTGATGACTATGTTGTTGATATCCCGCAAGATACCTGGATTGAACAGCCGTGG
GATATGGGCGTCGTATTCGTCCCGCCAATCTCCGGTCGCTAATCTTTTCAACGCCTGGCACTGCCGGGCG
TTGTTCTTTTTAACTTCAGGCGGGTTACAATAGTTTCCAGTAAGTATTCTGGAGGCTGCATCCATGACAC
AGGCAAACCTGAGCGAAACCCTGTTCAAACCCCGCTTTAAACATCCTGAAACCTCGACGCTAGTCCGCCG
CTTTAATCACGGCGCACAACCGCCTGTGCAGTCGGCCCTTGATGGTAAAACCATCCCTCACTGGTATCGC
ATGATTAACCGTCTGATGTGGATCTGGCGCGGCATTGACCCACGCGAAATCCTCGACGTCCAGGCACGTA
TTGTGATGAGCGATGCCGAACGTACCGACGATGATTTATACGATACGGTGATTGGCTACCGTGGCGGCAA
CTGGATTTATGAGTGGGCCCCGGATCTTTGTGAAGGAACCTTACTTCTGTGGTGTGACATAATTGGACAA
ACTACCTACAGAGATTTAAAGCTCTAAGGTAAATATAAAATTTTTAAGTGTATAATGTGTTAAACTACTG
ATTCTAATTGTTTGTGTATTTTAGATTCCAACCTATGGAACTGATGAATGGGAGCAGTGGTGGAATGCCT
TTAATGAGGAAAACCTGTTTTGCTCAGAAGAAATGCCATCTAGTGATGATGAGGCTACTGCTGACTCTCA
ACATTCTACTCCTCCAAAAAAGAAGAGAAAGGTAGAAGACCCCAAGGACTTTCCTTCAGAATTGCTAAGT
TTTTTGAGTCATGCTGTGTTTAGTAATAGAACTCTTGCTTGCTTTGCTATTTACACCACAAAGGAAAAAG
CTGCACTGCTATACAAGAAAATTATGGAAAAATATTCTGTAACCTTTATAAGTAGGCATAACAGTTATAA
TCATAACATACTGTTTTTTCTTACTCCACACAGGCATAGAGTGTCTGCTATTAATAACTATGCTCAAAAA
TTGTGTACCTTTAGCTTTTTAATTTGTAAAGGGGTTAATAAGGAATATTTGATGTATAGTGCCTTGACTA
GAGATCATAATCAGCCATACCACATTTGTAGAGGTTTTACTTGCTTTAAAAAACCTCCCACACCTCCCCC
TGAACCTGAAACATAAAATGAATGCAATTGTTGTTGTTAACTTGTTTATTGCAGCTTATAATGGTTACAA
ATAAAGCAATAGCATCACAAATTTCACAAATAAAGCATTTTTTTCACTGCATTCTAGTTGTGGTTTGTCC
AAACTCATCAATGTATCTTATCATGTCTGGATCAACTGGATAACTCAAGCTAACCAAAATCATCCCAAAC
TTCCCACCCCATACCCTATTACCACTGCCAATTACCTGTGGTTTCATTTACTCTAAACCTGTGATTCCTC
TGAATTATTTTCATTTTAAAGAAATTGTATTTGTTAAATATGTACTACAAACTTAGTAGTTGGAAGGGCT
AATTCACTCCCAAAGAAGACAAGATATCCTTGATCTGTGGATCTACCACACACAAGGCTACTTCCCTGAT
TAGCAGAACTACACACCAGGGCCAGGGGTCAGATATCCACTGACCTTTGGATGGTGCTACAAGCTAGTAC
CAGTTGAGCCAGATAAGGTAGAAGAGGCCAATAAAGGAGAGAACACCAGCTTGTTACACCCTGTGAGCCT
GCATGGGATGGATGACCCGGAGAGAGAAGTGTTAGAGTGGAGGTTTGACAGCCGCCTAGCATTTCATCAC
GTGGCCCGAGAGCTGCATCCGGAGTACTTCAAGAACTGCTGATATCGAGCTTGCTACAAGGGACTTTCCG
CTGGGGACTTTCCAGGGAGGCGTGGCCTGGGCGGGACTGGGGAGTGGCGAGCCCTCAGATCCTGCATATA
AGCAGCTGCTTTTTGCCTGTACTGGGTCTCTCTGGTTAGACCAGATCTGAGCCTGGGAGCTCTCTGGCTA
ACTAGGGAACCCACTGCTTAAGCCTCAATAAAGCTTGCCTTGAGTGCTTCAAGTAGTGTGTGCCCGTCTG
TTGTGTGACTCTGGTAACTAGAGATCCCTCAGACCCTTTTAGTCAGTGTGGAAAATCTCTAGCAGTGGCG
CCCGAACAGGGACTTGAAAGCGAAAGGGAAACCAGAGGAGCTCTCTCGACGCAGGACTCGGCTTGCTGAA
GCGCGCACGGCAAGAGGCGAGGGGCGGCGACTGGTGAGTACGCCAAAAATTTTGACTAGCGGAGGCTAGA
AGGAGAGAGATGGGTGCGAGAGCGTCAGTATTAAGCGGGGGAGAATTAGATCGCGATGGGAAAAAATTCG
GTTAAGGCCAGGGGGAAAGAAAAAATATAAATTAAAACATATAGTATGGGCAAGCAGGGAGCTAGAACGA
TTCGCAGTTAATCCTGGCCTGTTAGAAACATCAGAAGGCTGTAGACAAATACTGGGACAGCTACAACCAT
CCCTTCAGACAGGATCAGAAGAACTTAGATCATTATATAATACAGTAGCAACCCTCTATTGTGTGCATCA
AAGGATAGAGATAAAAGACACCAAGGAAGCTTTAGACAAGATAGAGGAAGAGCAAAACAAAAGTAAGACC
ACCGCACAGCAAGCGGCCGCTGATCTTCAGACCTGGAGGAGGAGATATGAGGGACAATTGGAGAAGTGAA
TTATATAAATATAAAGTAGTAAAAATTGAACCATTAGGAGTAGCACCCACCAAGGCAAAGAGAAGAGTGG
TGCAGAGAGAAAAAAGAGCAGTGGGAATAGGAGCTTTGTTCCTTGGGTTCTTGGGAGCAGCAGGAAGCAC
TATGGGCGCAGCGTCAATGACGCTGACGGTACAGGCCAGACAATTATTGTCTGGTATAGTGCAGCAGCAG
AACAATTTGCTGAGGGCTATTGAGGCGCAACAGCATCTGTTGCAACTCACAGTCTGGGGCATCAAGCAGC
TCCAGGCAAGAATCCTGGCTGTGGAAAGATACCTAAAGGATCAACAGCTCCTGGGGATTTGGGGTTGCTC
TGGAAAACTCATTTGCACCACTGCTGTGCCTTGGAATGCTAGTTGGAGTAATAAATCTCTGGAACAGATT
TGGAATCACACGACCTGGATGGAGTGGGACAGAGAAATTAACAATTACACAAGCTTAATACACTCCTTAA
TTGAAGAATCGCAAAACCAGCAAGAAAAGAATGAACAAGAATTATTGGAATTAGATAAATGGGCAAGTTT
GTGGAATTGGTTTAACATAACAAATTGGCTGTGGTATATAAAATTATTCATAATGATAGTAGGAGGCTTG
GTAGGTTTAAGAATAGTTTTTGCTGTACTTTCTATAGTGAATAGAGTTAGGCAGGGATATTCACCATTAT
CGTTTCAGACCCACCTCCCAACCCCGAGGGGACCCGACAGGCCCGAAGGAATAGAAGAAGAAGGTGGAGA
GAGAGACAGAGACAGATCCATTCGATTAGTGAACGGATCTCGACGGTATCGCCGAATTCACAAATGGCAG
TATTCATCCACAATTTTAAAAGAAAAGGGGGGATTGGGGGGTACAGTGCAGGGGAAAGAATAGTAGACAT
AATAGCAACAGACATACAAACTAAAGAATTACAAAAACAAATTACAAAAATTCAAAATTTTCGGGTTTAT
TACAGGGACAGCAGAGATCCACTTTGGGGCGATAAGCTTGGGAGTTCCGCGTTACATAACTTACGGTAAA
TGGCCCGCCTGGCTGACCGCCCAACGACCCCCGCCCATTGACGTCAATAATGACGTATGTTCCCATAGTA
ACGCCAATAGGGACTTTCCATTGACGTCAATGGGTGGAGTATTTACGGTAAACTGCCCACTTGGCAGTAC
ATCAAGTGTATCATATGCCAAGTACGCCCCCTATTGACGTCAATGACGGTAAATGGCCCGCCTGGCATTA
TGCCCAGTACATGACCTTATGGGACTTTCCTACTTGGCAGTACATCTACGTATTAGTCATCGCTATTACC
ATGGTGATGCGGTTTTGGCAGTACATCAATGGGCGTGGATAGCGGTTTGACTCACGGGGATTTCCAAGTC
TCCACCCCATTGACGTCAATGGGAGTTTGTTTTGGCACCAAAATCAACGGGACTTTCCAAAATGTCGTAA
CAACTCCGCCCCATTGACGCAAATGGGCGGTAGGCGTGTACGGTGGGAGGTCTATATAAGCAGAGCTCGT
TTAGTGAACCGTCAGATCGCCTGGAGACGCCATCCACGCTGTTTTGACCTCCATAGAAGACACCGACTCT
AGAAGATCTGCCACCATGAGCGCAGACAGCAGCCCTCTCGTGGGCAGCACGCCCACCGGTTATGGGACCC
TGACGATAGGGACATCAATAGATCCCCTCAGCTCCTCAGTTTCATCCGTGAGGCTCAGCGGCTACTGTGG
CAGTCCATGGAGGGTCATCGGCTATCACGTCGTGGTCTGGATGATGGCTGGGATCCCTTTGCTGCTCTTC
CGTTGGAAGCCCCTGTGGGGGGTGCGGCTGCGGCTCCGGCCCTGCAACCTGGCCCACGCCGAAACACTCG
TTATCGAAATAAGAGACAAAGAGGATAGTTCCTGGCAGCTCTTCACTGTCCAGGTGCAGACTGAGGCCAT
CGGCGAGGGCAGCCTGGAGCCGTCCCCACAGTCCCAGGCAGAGGATGGCCGGAGCCAGGCGGCAGTTGGG
GCGGTACCAGAGGGTGCCTGGAAGGATACGGCCCAGCTCCACAAGAGCGAGGAGGCGAAGCGGGTGCTGC
GGTATTACCTCTTCCAGGGCCAGCGCTATATCTGGATCGAGACCCAGCAAGCCTTCTACCAGGTCAGCCT
CCTGGACCATGGCCGCTCTTGTGACGACGTCCACCGCTCCCGCCATGGCCTCAGCCTCCAGGACCAAATG
GTGAGGAAGGCCATTTACGGCCCCAACGTGATCAGCATACCGGTCAAGTCCTACCCCCAGCTGCTGGTGG
ACGAGGCACTGAACCCCTACTATGGGTTCCAGGCCTTCAGCATCGCGCTGTGGCTGGCTGACCACTACTA
CTGGTACGCCCTGTGCATCTTCCTCATTTCCTCCATCTCCATCTGCCTGTCGCTGTACAAGACCAGAAAG
CAAAGCCAGACTCTAAGGGACATGGTCAAGTTGTCCATGCGGGTGTGCGTGTGCCGGCCAGGGGGAGAGG
AAGAGTGGGTGGACTCCAGTGAGCTAGTGCCCGGAGACTGCCTGGTGCTGCCCCAGGAGGGTGGGCTGAT
GCCCTGTGATGCCGCCCTGGTGGCCGGCGAGTGCATGGTGAATGAGAGCTCTCTGACAGGAGAGAGCATT
CCAGTGCTGAAGACGGCACTGCCGGAGGGGCTGGGGCCCTACTGTGCAGAGACACACCGGCGGCACACAC
TCTTCTGCGGGACCCTCATCTTGCAGGCCCGGGCCTATGTGGGACCGCACGTCCTGGCAGTGGTGACCCG
CACAGGGTTCTGCACGGCAAAAGGGGGCCTGGTGAGCTCCATCTTGCACCCCCGGCCCATCAACTTCAAG
TTCTATAAACACAGCATGAAGTTTGTGGCTGCCCTCTCTGTCCTGGCTCTCCTCGGCACCATCTACAGCA
TCTTCATCCTCTACCGAAACCGGGTGCCTCTGAATGAGATTGTAATCCGGGCTCTCGACCTGGTGACCGT
GGTGGTGCCACCTGCCCTGCCTGCTGCCATGACTGTGTGCACGCTCTACGCCCAGAGCCGACTGCGGAGA
CAGGGCATTTTCTGCATCCACCCACTGCGCATCAACCTGGGGGGCAAGCTGCAGCTGGTGTGTTTCGACA
AGACGGGCACCCTCACTGAGGACGGCTTAGACGTGATGGGGGTGGTGCCCCTGAAGGGGCAGGCATTCCT
GCCCCTGGTCCCAGAGCCTCGCCGCCTGCCTGTGGGGCCCCTGCTCCGAGCACTGGCCACCTGCCATGCC
CTCAGCCGGCTCCAGGACACCCCCGTGGGCGACCCCATGGACTTGAAGATGGTGGAGTCTACTGGCTGGG
TCCTGGAGGAAGAGCCGGCTGCAGACTCAGCATTTGGGACCCAGGTCTTGGCAGTGATGAGACCCCCACT
TTGGGAGCCCCAGCTGCAGGCAATGGAGGAGCCCCCGGTGCCAGTCAGCGTCCTCCACCGCTTCCCCTTC
TCTTCGGCTCTGCAGCGCATGAGTGTGGTGGTGGCGTGGCCAGGGGCCACTCAGCCCGAGGCCTACGTCA
AAGGCTCCCCGGAGCTGGTGGCAGGGCTCTGCAACCCCGAGACAGTGCCCACCGACTTCGCCCAGATGCT
GCAGAGCTATACAGCTGCTGGCTACCGTGTCGTGGCCCTGGCCAGCAAGCCACTGCCCACTGTGCCCAGC
CTGGAGGCAGCCCAGCAACTGACGAGGGACACTGTGGAAGGAGACCTGAGCCTCCTGGGGCTGCTGGTCA
TGAGGAACCTACTGAAGCCGCAGACAACGCCAGTTATCCAGGCTCTGCGAAGGACCCGCATCCGCGCCGT
CATGGTGACAGGGGACAACCTGCAGACAGCGGTGACTGTGGCCCGGGGCTGTGGCATGGTGGCCCCCCAG
GAGCATCTGATCATCGTCCACGCCACCCACCCTGAGCGGGGTCAGCCTGCCTCTCTCGAGTTCCTGCCGA
TGGAGTCCCCCACAGCCGTGAATGGCGTTAAGGATCCTGACCAGGCTGCAAGCTACACCGTGGAGCCAGA
CCCCCGATCCAGGCACCTGGCCCTCAGCGGGCCCACCTTTGGTATCATTGTGAAGCACTTCCCCAAGCTG
CTGCCCAAGGTCCTGGTCCAGGGCACTGTCTTTGCCCGCATGGCCCCTGAGCAGAAGACAGAGCTGGTGT
GCGAGCTACAGAAGCTTCAGTACTGCGTGGGCATGTGCGGAGACGGCGCCAATGACTGTGGGGCCCTGAA
GGCGGCTGATGTCGGCATCTCGCTGTCCCAGGCAGAAGCCTCAGTGGTCTCACCCTTCACCTCGAGCATG
GCCAGTATTGAGTGCGTGCCCATGGTCATCAGGGAGGGGCGCTGTTCCCTTGACACTTCATTCAGCGTCT
TCAAGTACATGGCTCTGTACAGCCTGACCCAGTTCATCTCCGTCCTGATCCTCTACACGATCAACACCAA
CCTGGGTGACCTGCAGTTCCTGGCCATCAATCTGGTCATCACCACCACAGTGGCAGTGCTCATGAGCCGC
ACGGGGCCAGCGCTGGTCCTGGGACGGGTGCGGCCACCGGGGGCGCTGCTCAGCGTGCCCGTGCTCAGCA
GCCTGCTGCTGCAGATGGTCCTGGTGACCGGCGTGCAGCTAGGGGGCTACTTCCTGACCCTGGCCCAGCC
ATGGTTCGTGCCTCTGAACAGGACAGTGGCCGCACCAGACAACCTGCCCAACTACGAGAACACCGTGGTC
TTCTCTCTGTCCAGCTTCCAGTACCTCATCCTGGCTGCAGCCGTGTCCAAGGGGGCGCCCTTCCGCCGGC
CGCTCTACACCAATGTGCCCTTCCTGGTGGCCCTGGCGCTCCTGAGCTCCGTCCTGGTGGGTCTTGTCCT
GGTCCCCGGCCTCCTGCAGGGGCCGCTGGCGCTGAGGAACATCACTGACACCGGCTTCAAGCTGCTGCTG
CTGGGTCTGGTCACCCTCAACTTCGTGGGGGCCTTCATGCTGGAGAGCGTGCTAGACCAGTGCCTCCCCG
CCTGCCTGCGCCGCCTCCGGCCCAAGCGGGCCTCCAAGAAGCGCTTCAAGCAGCTGGAACGAGAGCTGGC
CGAGCAGCCCTGGCCGCCGCTGCCCGCCGGCCCCCTGAGGTAGACTAGTACGCGTGCTCTAGCCCAATTC
CGCCCCCTCCCCCCCCCCTAACGTTACTGGCCGAAGCCGCTTGGAATAAGGCCGGTGTGCGTTTGTCTAT
ATGTTATTTTCCACCATATTGCCGTCTTTTGGCAATGTGAGGGCCCGGAAACCTGGCCCTGTCTTCTTGA
CGAGCATTCCTAGGGGTCTTTCCCCTCTCGCCAAAGGAATGCAAGGTCTGTTGAATGTCGTGAAGGAAGC
AGTTCCTCTGGAAGCTTCTTGAAGACAAACAACGTCTGTAGCGACCCTTTGCAGGCAGCGGAACCCCCCA
CCTGGCGACAGGTGCCTCTGCGGCCAAAAGCCACGTGTATAAGATACACCTGCAAAGGCGGCACAACCCC
AGTGCCACGTTGTGAGTTGGATAGTTGTGGAAAGAGTCAAATGGCTCTCCTCAAGCGTATTCAACAAGGG
GCTGAAGGATGCCCAGAAGGTACCCCATTGTATGGGATCTGATCTGGGGCCTCGGTGCACATGCTTTACA
TGTGTTTAGTCGAGGTTAAAAAAACGTCTAGGCCCCCCGAACCACGGGGACGTGGTTTTCCTTTGAAAAA
CACGATGATAATATGGGCACCGAGTACAAGCCCACGGTGCGCCTCGCCACCCGCGACGACGTCCCCCGGG
CCGTACGCACCCTCGCCGCCGCGTTCGCCGACTACCCCGCCACGCGCCACACCGTCGACCCGGACCGCCA
CATCGAGCGGGTCACCGAGCTGCAAGAACTCTTCCTCACGCGCGTCGGGCTCGACATCGGCAAGGTGTGG
GTCGCGGACGACGGCGCCGCGGTGGCGGTCTGGACCACGCCGGAGAGCGTCGAAGCGGGGGCGGTGTTCG
CCGAGATCGGCCCGCGCATGGCCGAGTTGAGCGGTTCCCGGCTGGCCGCGCAGCAACAGATGGAAGGCCT
CCTGGCGCCGCACCGGCCCAAGGAGCCCGCGTGGTTCCTGGCCACCGTCGGCGTCTCGCCCGACCACCAG
GGCAAGGGTCTGGGCAGCGCCGTCGTGCTCCCCGGAGTGGAGGCGGCCGAGCGCGCCGGGGTGCCCGCCT
TCCTGGAGACCTCCGCGCCCCGCAACCTCCCCTTCTACGAGCGGCTCGGCTTCACCGTCACCGCCGACGT
CGAGGTGCCCGAAGGACCGCGCACCTGGTGCATGACCCGCAAGCCCGGTGCCTGAGGCGCGTTGAATTCC
CGATAATCAACCTCTGGATTACAAAATTTGTGAAAGATTGACTGGTATTCTTAACTATGTTGCTCCTTTT
ACGCTATGTGGATACGCTGCTTTAATGCCTTTGTATCATGCTATTGCTTCCCGTATGGCTTTCATTTTCT
CCTCCTTGTATAAATCCTGGTTGCTGTCTCTTTATGAGGAGTTGTGGCCCGTTGTCAGGCAACGTGGCGT
GGTGTGCACTGTGTTTGCTGACGCAACCCCCACTGGTTGGGGCATTGCCACCACCTGTCAGCTCCTTTCC
GGGACTTTCGCTTTCCCCCTCCCTATTGCCACGGCGGAACTCATCGCCGCCTGCCTTGCCCGCTGCTGGA
CAGGGGCTCGGCTGTTGGGCACTGACAATTCCGTGGTGTTGTCGGGGAAGCTGACGTCCTTTCCATGGCT
GCTCGCCTGTGTTGCCACCTGGATTCTGCGCGGGACGTCCTTCTGCTACGTCCCTTCGGCCCTCAATCCA
GCGGACCTTCCTTCCCGCGGCCTGCTGCCGGCTCTGCGGCCTCTTCCGCGTCTTCGCCTTCGCCCTCAGA
CGAGTCGGATCTCCCTTTGGGCCGCCTCCCCGCATCGGGAATTCTGTCGACTGGTACCTTTAAGACCAAT
GACTTACAAGGCAGCTGTAGATCTTAGCCACTTTTTAAAAGAAAAGGGGGGACTGGAAGGGCTAATTCAC
TCCCAACGAAGACAAAATCGTCGAGAGATGCTGCATATAAGCAGCTGCTTTTTGCTTGTACTGGGTCTCT
CTGGTTAGACCAGATCTGAGCCTGGGAGCTCTCTGGCTAACTAGGGAACCCACTGCTTAAGCCTCAATAA
AGCTTGCCTTGAGTGCTTCAAGTAGTGTGTGCCCGTCTGTTGTGTGACTCTGGTAACTAGAGATCCCTCA
GACCCTTTTAGTCAGTGTGGAAAATCTCTAGCAGTAGTAGTTCATGTCATCTTATTATTCAGTATTTATA
ACTTGCAAAGAAATGAATATCAGAGAGTGAGAGGCCTTGACATTATAATAGATTTAGCAGGAATTGAACT
AGGAGTGGAGCACACAGGCAAAGCTGCAGAAGTACTTGGAAGAAGCCACCAGAGATACTCACGATTCTGC
ACATACCTGGCTAATCCCAGATCCTAAGGATTACATTAAGTTTACTAACATTTATATAATGATTTATAGT
TTAAAGTATAAACTTATCTAATTTACTATTCTGACAGATATTAATTAATCCTCAAATATCATAAGAGATG
ATT
Features (pLannotate 1.2.2; 32 found; start..end, strand, type, name):
    642..740     -  CDS            TBC1D5 (fragment): TBCD5_HUMAN - Also known as KIAA0210. Experimental evidence at protein level: Swiss-Prot protein existence level 1. May act as a GTPase-activating protein (GAP) for Rab family protein(s). May act as a GAP for RAB7A. Can displace RAB7A and retromer CSC subcomplex from the endosomal membrane to the cytosol; at least retromer displacement seems to require its catalytic activity (PubMed:19531583, PubMed:20923837). Required for retrograde transport of cargo proteins from endosomes to the trans-Golgi network (TGN); the function seems to require its catalytic activity. Involved in regulation of autop
   1146..1425    +  CDS            TcR (fragment): tetracycline efflux protein; tet; confers resistance to tetracycline
   1426..1474    -  misc_feature   bom (fragment): basis of mobility region from pBR322
   1576..1611    -  CDS            rop (fragment): Rop protein, which maintains plasmids at low copy number; rop
   1706..1810    +  promoter       AmpR promoter: bla
   1811..2671    +  CDS            AmpR: β-lactamase; bla; confers resistance to ampicillin, carbenicillin, and related antibiotics
   2842..3430    +  rep_origin     ori: high-copy-number ColE1/pMB1/pBR322/pUC origin of replication
   3613..3669    +  CDS            lacI (fragment): lac repressor; lacI; The lac repressor binds to the lac operator to inhibit transcription in E. coli. This inhibition can be relieved by adding lactose or isopropyl-β-D-thiogalactopyranoside (IPTG).
   3676..4005    +  promoter       SV40 promoter: SV40 enhancer and early promoter
   4205..4324    +  CDS            gpt (fragment): XGPT_ECOLI - Also known as gpp, gxu. Experimental evidence at protein level: Swiss-Prot protein existence level 1. Purine salvage pathway enzyme that catalyzes the transfer of the ribosyl-5-phosphate group from 5-phospho-alpha-D-ribose 1- diphosphate (PRPP) to the N9 position of the 6-oxopurines guanine and xanthine to form the corresponding ribonucleotides GMP (guanosine 5'- monophosphate) and XMP (xanthosine 5'-monophosphate), with the release of PPi. To a lesser extent, also acts on hypoxanthine (PubMed:9100006, PubMed:3886014). Does not ribophosphorylate adenine (PubMed:3886014). From Esch
   4324..4659    +  CDS            gpt (fragment): XGPT_ECOLI - Also known as gpp, gxu. Experimental evidence at protein level: Swiss-Prot protein existence level 1. Purine salvage pathway enzyme that catalyzes the transfer of the ribosyl-5-phosphate group from 5-phospho-alpha-D-ribose 1- diphosphate (PRPP) to the N9 position of the 6-oxopurines guanine and xanthine to form the corresponding ribonucleotides GMP (guanosine 5'- monophosphate) and XMP (xanthosine 5'-monophosphate), with the release of PPi. To a lesser extent, also acts on hypoxanthine (PubMed:9100006, PubMed:3886014). Does not ribophosphorylate adenine (PubMed:3886014). From Esch
   4754..5059    +  CDS            frsA (fragment): FRSA_ECOLI - Also known as yafA. Experimental evidence at protein level: Swiss-Prot protein existence level 1. Catalyzes the hydrolysis of esters (PubMed:15808744). Displays esterase activity toward pNP-butyrate (PubMed:15808744). May stimulate mixed-acid fermentation by acting as a fermentation/respiration switch that down-regulates respiration and up- regulates fermentation rates (PubMed:15169777). From Escherichia coli (strain K12).
   5063..5137    +  CDS            small t antigen (fragment): SV40 (simian virus 40) small t antigen
   5139..5204    +  intron         small t intron: SV40 (simian virus 40) small t antigen intron
   5334..5354    +  CDS            SV40 NLS: nuclear localization signal of SV40 (simian virus 40) large T antigen
   5673..5756    +  CDS            large T antigen (fragment): large T antigen from SV40 (simian virus 40)
   5779..5913    +  polyA_signal   SV40 poly(A) signal: SV40 polyadenylation signal
   6080..6409    +  CDS            nef (fragment): NEF_HV1BR - Experimental evidence at protein level: Swiss-Prot protein existence level 1. Extracellular Nef protein targets CD4(+) T-lymphocytes for apoptosis by interacting with CXCR4 surface receptors (PubMed:14990729). From Human immunodeficiency virus type 1 group M subtype B (isolate BRU/LAI) (HIV-1).
   6457..6714    +  LTR            5' LTR (truncated): truncated 5' long terminal repeat (LTR) from HIV-1
   6761..6886    +  misc_feature   HIV-1 Ψ: packaging signal of human immunodeficiency virus type 1
   6870..7233    +  CDS            HIV-1 gag (fragment): gag protein from human immunodeficiency virus 1; gag
   7379..7612    +  misc_feature   RRE: The Rev response element (RRE) of HIV-1 allows for Rev-dependent mRNA export from the nucleus to the cytoplasm.
   7989..8089    +  CDS            Rev (fragment): human immunodeficiency virus 1 (HIV-1) Rev protein; rev; enhances nuclear export of unspliced and incompletely spliced viral mRNAs
   8134..8251    +  misc_feature   cPPT/CTS: central polypurine tract and central termination sequence of HIV-1
   8310..8613    +  enhancer       CMV enhancer: human cytomegalovirus immediate early enhancer
   8614..8817    +  promoter       CMV promoter: human cytomegalovirus (CMV) immediate early promoter
   8906..12430   +  CDS            ATP13A2: AT132_HUMAN - Also known as PARK9 From Homo sapiens (Human).
  12569..13031   +  misc_feature   IRES: internal ribosome entry site (IRES) of the encephalomyocarditis virus (EMCV)
  13039..13635   +  CDS            PuroR: puromycin N-acetyltransferase; pac from Streptomyces alboniger; confers resistance to puromycin
  13655..14243   +  misc_feature   WPRE: woodchuck hepatitis virus posttranscriptional regulatory element
  14264..14368   +  CDS            nef (fragment): NEF_HV1LA - Experimental evidence at protein level: Swiss-Prot protein existence level 1. Extracellular Nef protein targets CD4(+) T-lymphocytes for apoptosis by interacting with CXCR4 surface receptors. From Human immunodeficiency virus type 1 group M subtype B (isolate Lai) (HIV-1).
  14413..14593   +  LTR            5' LTR (truncated): truncated 5' long terminal repeat (LTR) from HIV-1
