[The description below was written by a language model from this plasmid's Addgene catalogue record and pLannotate feature annotations shown in this document.]
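Description:
pLenti HsATP13A2 D962N is an HIV-1-based lentiviral transfer plasmid of about 14.9 kb, built on a Trono-type backbone and intended for producing lentiviral vectors that express human ATP13A2 (PARK9) in mammalian cells. It is propagated in E. coli through a high-copy ColE1/pUC-type origin with ampicillin selection from the bla gene. The backbone also carries older pBR322- and pSV2gpt-like remnants, including fragments of the tetracycline resistance gene, bom and rop. An SV40 promoter followed by E. coli gpt sequence, SV40 small t intron and SV40 polyadenylation signal lies outside the viral genome.

The packaged region is bounded by two annotated truncated HIV-1 LTRs and contains the Ψ packaging signal with a partial gag sequence. It also has the Rev response element for Rev-dependent nuclear export of the genomic RNA and the cPPT/CTS element, which aids nuclear import. Inside it, the CMV enhancer and immediate-early promoter drive the roughly 3.5 kb ATP13A2 coding sequence. An EMCV IRES and puromycin N-acetyltransferase follow, so the transporter and the selection marker are translated from one bicistronic transcript and transduced cells can be selected with puromycin. A WPRE downstream enhances transcript stability and expression.

The plasmid name and stated purpose indicate a D962N substitution, whereas the catalogue mutation field reads "WT, D508N". The record does not resolve this discrepancy, and the feature table does not show the mutated residue. The associated work concerns ATP13A2 deficiency and lysosomal polyamine export, which suggests use of this construct for stable expression of an ATP13A2 point mutant alongside wild-type controls.
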