Addgene plasmid #171821: pLenti HsATP13A2 D962N
Purpose: transfer plasmid for lentiviral vector production expressing Hs ATP13A2 D962N
Depositing lab: Veerle Baekelandt. Depositing organization: Katholieke Universiteit Leuven. Publication: ATP13A2 deficiency disrupts lysosomal polyamine export. van Veen S, Martin S, Van den Haute C, Benoy V, Lyons J, Vanhoutte R, Kahler JP, Decuypere JP, Gelders G, Lambie E, Zielich J, Swinnen JV, Annaert W, Agostinis P, Ghesquiere B, Verhelst S, Baekelandt V, Eggermont J, Vangheluwe P. Nature. 2020 Feb;578(7795):419-424. doi: 10.1038/s41586-020-1968-7. Epub 2020 Jan 29. PubMed 31996848.
Backbone
  Vector backbone: lentiviral transferplasmid
  Backbone manufacturer: Didier Trono
  Backbone size w/o insert (bp): 11367
  Total vector size (bp): 14913
  Vector type: Lentiviral
  Selectable markers: Puromycin
Growth in bacteria
  Bacterial resistance: Ampicillin, 100 μg/mL
  Growth temperature: 37°C
  Growth strain: NEB Stable
  Copy number: Unknown
Gene/Insert
  Gene/Insert name: human ATP13A2
  Species: H. sapiens (human)
  Insert size (bp): 3528
  Mutation: WT, D508N
  GenBank ID: NP_001135445
  Entrez Gene: ATP13A2 (a.k.a. CLN12, HSA9947, KRPPD, PARK9, SPG78)
  Promoter: CMV
  Cloning method: Unknown
  Sequencing primers: 5′ CGCAAATGGGCGGTAGGCGTG; 3′ CAGACCTTGCATTCCTTTGG
Terms and licenses: Academic/Nonprofit Terms; Industry Terms: Not Available to Industry
How to cite: pLenti HsATP13A2 D962N was a gift from Veerle Baekelandt (Addgene plasmid # 171821 ; http://n2t.net/addgene:171821 ; RRID:Addgene_171821)
